Addgene plasmid #25043: pBabe-puro-miR-10b sponge
Depositing lab: Bob Weinberg. Depositing organization: Whitehead Institute for Biomedical Research. Publication: Therapeutic silencing of miR-10b inhibits metastasis in a mouse mammary tumor model. Ma L, Reinhardt F, Pan E, Soutschek J, Bhat B, Marcusson EG, Teruya-Feldstein J, Bell GW, Weinberg RA. Nat Biotechnol. 2010 Apr . 28(4):341-7. 10.1038/nbt.1618 PubMed 20351690.
Backbone
  Vector backbone: pBabe-puro
  Backbone manufacturer: Bob Weinberg, Addgene plasmid 1764
  Backbone size w/o insert (bp): 5169
  Vector type: Mammalian Expression, Retroviral
  Selectable markers: Puromycin
Growth in bacteria
  Bacterial resistance: Ampicillin, 100 μg/mL
  Growth temperature: 37°C
  Growth strain: DH5alpha
  Copy number: High Copy
Gene/Insert
  Gene/Insert name: miR-10b sponge
  Insert size (bp): 186
  Cloning method: Restriction Enzyme; 5′ cloning site XhoI (unknown if destroyed); 3′ cloning site ApaI (unknown if destroyed)
  Sequencing primers: 5′ pBABE 5'; 3′ pBABE 3'
Terms and licenses: Academic/Nonprofit Terms; Industry Terms: Not Available to Industry
Depositor comments: 8 tandem binding sites to human miR-10b. Repeated sequence is CACAAATTCGGAGAACAGGGTA.
How to cite: pBabe-puro-miR-10b sponge was a gift from Bob Weinberg (Addgene plasmid # 25043 ; http://n2t.net/addgene:25043 ; RRID:Addgene_25043)
