[The description below was written by a language model from this plasmid's Addgene catalogue record.]
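Description:
pBabe-puro-miR-10b sponge is a retroviral mammalian expression plasmid built on the pBabe-puro backbone (about 5.2 kb without insert). It is maintained in E. coli as a high-copy plasmid under ampicillin selection, and it carries a puromycin resistance marker for selecting stably transduced mammalian cells. As a pBabe-type vector, it is designed to be packaged into retroviral particles in a suitable packaging cell line. The region between the long terminal repeats then integrates into the genome of infected target cells, giving stable rather than transient expression. No feature table accompanies the record, so the promoters, origin of replication and other backbone elements are not individually documented. In the standard pBabe-puro design, the insert is transcribed from the 5′ LTR and the puromycin gene from an internal SV40 promoter.

The payload is a 186 bp "sponge" insert, cloned between XhoI and ApaI sites, consisting of eight tandem binding sites for human miR-10b. When transcribed, the sponge RNA acts as a decoy target. It competes for mature miR-10b and so relieves repression of the microRNA's endogenous mRNA targets, producing a sustained loss-of-function phenotype without altering the miR-10b locus. The record does not say whether the sites are perfectly complementary or bulged, nor whether a reporter is linked to the sponge.

The associated publication concerns silencing of miR-10b to inhibit metastasis in a mouse mammary tumor model. This suggests the construct was used for stable genetic inhibition of miR-10b in tumor cells, to study its role in invasion and metastasis.
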