>Addgene plasmid #25043 | pBabe-puro-miR-10b sponge | addgene partial sequence | sequence record 30996 | 25043 with EGFP-C
TCTCGGCATGGACGAGCTGTACAAGAAGCTTAGCCATGGCTTCCCGCCGGAGGTGGAGGAGCAGGATGAT
GGCACGCTGCCCATGTCTTGTGCCCAGGAGAGCGGGATGGACCGTCACCCTGCAGCCTGTGCTTCTGCTA
GGATCAATGTGTAGGCGGCCGCCTCGAGCACAAATTCGGAGAACAGGGTACACAAATTCGGAGAACAGGG
TACACAAATTCGGAGAACAGGGTACACAAATTCGGAGAACAGGGTACACAAATTCGGAGAACAGGGTACA
CAAATTCGGAGAACAGGGTACACAAATTCGGAGAACAGGGTACACAAATTCGGAGAACAGGGTAGGGCCC
GTTTAAACCCGCTGATCAGCCTCGACTGTGCCTTCTAGTTGCCAGCCATCTGTTGTTTGCCCCTCCCCCG
TGCCTTCCTTGACCCTGGAAGGTGCCACTCCCACTGTCCTTTCCTAATAAAATGAGGAAATTGCATCGCA
TTGTCTGAGTAGGTGTCATTCTATTCTGGGGGGTGGGGTGGGGCAGGACAGCAAGGGGGAGGATTGGGAA
GACAATAGCAGGCATGCTGGGGATGCGGTGGGCTCTATGGCTTCTGAGGCGGAAAGAACCAGCTGGTCGA
CCCTGTGGAATGTGTGTCAGTTAGGGTGTGGAAAGTCCCCAGGCTCCCCAGCAGGCAGAAGTATGCAAAG
CATGCATCTCAATTAGTCAGCAACCAGGTGTGGAAAGTCCCCAGGCTCCCCAGCAGGCAGAAGTATGCAA
AGCATGCATCTCAATTAGTCAG
