>Addgene plasmid #25043 | pBabe-puro-miR-10b sponge | addgene partial sequence | sequence record 30997 | 25043 with pBABE-5
TCGCCACCATGGTGAGCAAGGGCGAGGAGCTGTTCACCGGGGTGGTGCCCATCCTGGTCGAGCTGGACGG
CGACGTAAACGGCCACAAGTTCAGCGTGTCCGGCGAGGGCGAGGGCGATGCCACCTACGGCAAGCTGACC
CTGAAGTTCATCTGCACCACCGGCAAGCTGCCCGTGCCCTGGCCCACCCTCGTGACCACCCTGACCTACG
GCGTGCAGTGCTTCAGCCGCTACCCCGACCACATGAAGCAGCACGACTTCTTCAAGTCCGCCATGCCCGA
AGGCTACGTCCAGGAGCGCACCATCTTCTTCAAGGACGACGGCAACTACAAGACCCGCGCCGAGGTGAAG
TTCGAGGGCGACACCCTGGTGAACCGCATCGAGCTGAAGGGCATCGACTTCAAGGAGGACGGCAACATCC
TGGGGCACAAGCTGGAGTACAACTACAACAGCCACAACGTCTATATCATGGCCGACAAGCAGAAGAACGG
CATCAAGGTGAACTTCAAGATCCGCCACAACATCGAGGACGGCAGCGTGCAGCTCGCCGACCACTACCAG
CAGAACACCCCCATCGGCGACGGCCCCGTGCTGCTGCCCGACAACCACTACCTGAGCACCCAGTCCGCCC
TGAGCAAAGACCCCAACGAGAAGCGCGATCACATGGTCCTGCTGGAGTTCGTGACCGCCGCCGGGATCAC
TCTCGGCATGGACGAGCTGTACAAGAAGCTTAGCCATGGCTTCCCGCCGGAGGTGGAGGAGCAGGATGAT
GGCACGCTGCCCATGTCTTGTGCCCAGGAGAGCGGGATGGACCGTCACCCTGCAGCCTGTGCTTCTGCTA
GGATCAATGTGTAGGCGGCCGCCTC
